Addgene plasmid #133024: pIGc-Xph20
Purpose: Expresses Xph20 in bacteria
Depositing lab: Matthieu Sainlos. Depositing organization: CNRS UMR 5297, Institut Interdisciplinaire de Neurosciences (IINS). Publication: Engineering selective competitors for the discrimination of highly conserved protein-protein interaction modules. Rimbault C, Maruthi K, Breillat C, Genuer C, Crespillo S, Puente-Munoz V, Chamma I, Gauthereau I, Antoine S, Thibaut C, Tai FWJ, Dartigues B, Grillo-Bosch D, Claverol S, Poujol C, Choquet D, Mackereth CD, Sainlos M. Nat Commun. 2019 Oct 4;10(1):4521. doi: 10.1038/s41467-019-12528-4. PubMed 31586061.
Backbone
  Vector backbone: pIGc
  Backbone size w/o insert (bp): 5339
  Total vector size (bp): 5615
  Modifications to backbone: Homemade vector derived from pET-24-a+, engineered to incorporate the gene of interest immediately after the start codon in frame with a C-terminal decahistidine tag .
  Vector type: Bacterial Expression
Growth in bacteria
  Bacterial resistance: Kanamycin, 50 μg/mL
  Growth temperature: 37°C
  Growth strain: DH5alpha
  Copy number: Low Copy
Gene/Insert
  Gene/Insert name: Xph20
  Species: Synthetic
  Insert size (bp): 276
  Mutation: S63K
  Promoter: T7
  Tag / fusion protein: His10 (C terminal on backbone)
  Cloning method: Restriction Enzyme; 5′ cloning site NdeI (not destroyed); 3′ cloning site XhoI (not destroyed)
  Sequencing primers: 5′ T7 promoter, Forward primer; 3′ T7 terminator, reverse primer
Terms and licenses: Academic/Nonprofit Terms; Industry Terms: Not Available to Industry
How to cite: pIGc-Xph20 was a gift from Matthieu Sainlos (Addgene plasmid # 133024 ; http://n2t.net/addgene:133024 ; RRID:Addgene_133024)
