[The description below was written by a language model from this plasmid's Addgene catalogue record and pLannotate feature annotations shown in this document.]
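Description:
pIGc-Xph20 is a 5,615 bp bacterial expression plasmid built on pIGc, a custom derivative of pET-24a(+) designed so that a gene of interest is placed directly after the start codon and read in frame with a C-terminal decahistidine tag supplied by the backbone. It is selected with kanamycin through the aph(3')-Ia (KanR) gene and replicates from a ColE1/pBR322-type origin. The accompanying rop gene and bom region are consistent with the low copy number listed in the record. An f1 origin is also present, and the short tetracycline-resistance fragments annotated around lacI appear to be nonfunctional pBR322 remnants typical of pET backbones.

The insert is Xph20, a 276 bp synthetic coding sequence carrying an S63K mutation, cloned between NdeI and XhoI sites that both remain intact. The feature table matches most of this open reading frame to a fibronectin fragment, suggesting that Xph20 is built on a fibronectin-derived domain scaffold, although the record does not say so explicitly. Expression is driven by a T7 promoter with an adjacent lac operator and the T7 gene 10 ribosome binding site, and it ends at the T7 terminator. The plasmid-borne lacI gene provides repressor, so transcription is held off until it is induced with IPTG in a host that supplies T7 RNA polymerase. Histidine-tag annotations appear downstream of the insert. The second His stretch and the short SET1-like match are probably residual pET sequence rather than part of the product.

The stated purpose is bacterial production of Xph20, with the His10 tag allowing metal-affinity purification. The associated publication concerns engineered selective competitors for discriminating highly conserved protein-protein interaction modules.
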