Features (pLannotate 1.2.2; 20 found; start..end, strand, type, name):
    209..227     +  promoter       T7 promoter: promoter for bacteriophage T7 RNA polymerase
    228..252     +  protein_bind   lac operator: The lac repressor binds to the lac operator to inhibit transcription in E. coli. This inhibition can be relieved by adding lactose or isopropyl-β-D-thiogalactopyranoside (IPTG). lac repressor encoded by lacI
    267..289     +  RBS            RBS: efficient ribosome binding site from bacteriophage T7 gene 10 (Olins and Rangwala, 1989)
    294..533     +  CDS            FINC_PLEWA (fragment): Experimental evidence at transcript level: Swiss-Prot protein existence level 2. Fibronectins bind cell surfaces and various compounds including collagen, fibrin, heparin, DNA, and actin. Fibronectins are involved in cell adhesion, cell motility, opsonization, wound healing, and maintenance of cell shape. May be involved in osteoblast compaction (By similarity). From Pleurodeles waltl (Iberian ribbed newt).
    603..622     +  CDS            9xHis (fragment): 9xHis affinity tag
    688..705     +  CDS            9xHis (fragment): 9xHis affinity tag
    715..764     +  CDS            SET1 (fragment): solubility-enhancement tag derived from T7 phage gene 10B
    772..819     +  terminator     T7 terminator: transcription terminator for bacteriophage T7 RNA polymerase
    856..1284    +  rep_origin     f1 ori (sequence partly withheld): f1 bacteriophage origin of replication; arrow indicates direction of (+) strand synthesis
   1337..1394    +  promoter       AmpR promoter (fragment): bla
   1403..2218    -  CDS            KanR: aminoglycoside phosphotransferase; aph(3')-Ia; confers resistance to kanamycin in bacteria or G418 (Geneticin®) in eukaryotes
   2340..2928    +  rep_origin     ori: high-copy-number ColE1/pMB1/pBR322/pUC origin of replication
   3114..3253    -  misc_feature   bom: basis of mobility region from pBR322
   3355..3546    -  CDS            rop: Rop protein, which maintains plasmids at low copy number; rop
   3563..3943    +  CDS            YPB1_ECOLX: Protein predicted: Swiss-Prot protein existence level 4. From Escherichia coli.
   4015..4306    -  CDS            TcR (fragment): tetracycline efflux protein; tet; confers resistance to tetracycline
   4321..4342    -  protein_bind   CAP binding site: CAP binding activates transcription in the presence of cAMP. E. coli catabolite activator protein
   4355..5437    -  CDS            lacI: lac repressor; lacI; The lac repressor binds to the lac operator to inhibit transcription in E. coli. This inhibition can be relieved by adding lactose or isopropyl-β-D-thiogalactopyranoside (IPTG).
   5438..5515    -  promoter       lacI promoter: lacI
   5523..187     -  CDS            TcR (fragment) (across the origin): tetracycline efflux protein; tet; confers resistance to tetracycline
>Addgene plasmid #133024 | pIGc-Xph20 | addgene full sequence | sequence record 260410 | Addgene NGS Result
CAAGGAGATGGCGCCCAACAGTCCCCCGGCCACGGGGCCTGCCACCATACCCACGCCGAAACAAGCGCTC
ATGAGCCCGAAGTGGCGAGCCCGATCTTCCCCATCGGTGATGTCGGCGATATAGGCGCCAGCAACCGCAC
CTGTGGCGCCGGTGATGCCGGCCACGATGCGTCCGGCGTAGAGGATCGAGATCTCGATCCCGCGAAATTA
ATACGACTCACTATAGGGGAATTGTGAGCGGATAACAATTCCCCTCTAGAAATAATTTTGTTTAACTTTA
AGAAGGAGATATACATATGAGCTCTGTCAGTTCCGTGCCGACCAAACTGGAAGTGGTTGCGGCCACCCCG
ACGTCTCTGCTGATCAGCTGGGATGCAGTGGCGAAGAATGTGAAGGTCGGTTATTACCGTATCACCTATG
GCGAAACGGGCGGTAACTCCCCGGTTCAGGAATTCACCGTCCCGGGTAGTTCCTCAACCGCAACGATTTC
CGGCCTGAAACCGGGTGTCGACTATACCATTACGGTTTACGCTAATGGGGTGCTGAGTAAGATGGTGCTT
CCGATTTCTATCAATTACCGTACCGGTACCCTCGAGCATCATCACCACCACCACCACCACCATCACTGAA
AGCTTAGGTATTTATTCGGCGCAAAGTGCGTCGGGTGATGCTGCCAACTTAGTCGAGCACCACCACCACC
ACCACTGAGATCCGGCTGCTAACAAAGCCCGAAAGGAAGCTGAGTTGGCTGCTGCCACCGCTGAGCAATA
ACTAGCATAACCCCTTGGGGCCTCTAAACGGGTCTTGAGGGGTTTTTTGCTGAAAGGAGGAACTATATCC
GGATTGGCGAATGGG
[124 nt withheld, positions 856-979]
C
[91 nt withheld, positions 981-1071]
A
[49 nt withheld, positions 1073-1121]
CCTTTGACGTTGGAGTCCACGTTCTTT
[37 nt withheld, positions 1149-1185]
ACCCTATCTCGGTCTATTCTTTTGATTTATAAGGGATTTTGCCGATTTCGGCCTATTGGTTAAAAAATGA
GCTGATTTAACAAAAATTTAACGCGAATTTTAACAAAATATTAACGCTTACAATTTAGGTGGCACTTTTC
GGGGAAATGTGCGCGGAACCCCTATTTGTTTATTTTTCTAAATACATTCAAATATGTATCCGCTCATGAA
TTAATTCTTAGAAAAACTCATCGAGCATCAAATGAAACTGCAATTTATTCATATCAGGATTATCAATACC
ATATTTTTGAAAAAGCCGTTTCTGTAATGAAGGAGAAAACTCACCGAGGCAGTTCCATAGGATGGCAAGA
TCCTGGTATCGGTCTGCGATTCCGACTCGTCCAACATCAATACAACCTATTAATTTCCCCTCGTCAAAAA
TAAGGTTATCAAGTGAGAAATCACCATGAGTGACGACTGAATCCGGTGAGAATGGCAAAAGTTTATGCAT
TTCTTTCCAGACTTGTTCAACAGGCCAGCCATTACGCTCGTCATCAAAATCACTCGCATCAACCAAACCG
TTATTCATTCGTGATTGCGCCTGAGCGAGACGAAATACGCGATCGCTGTTAAAAGGACAATTACAAACAG
GAATCGAATGCAACCGGCGCAGGAACACTGCCAGCGCATCAACAATATTTTCACCTGAATCAGGATATTC
TTCTAATACCTGGAATGCTGTTTTCCCGGGGATCGCAGTGGTGAGTAACCATGCATCATCAGGAGTACGG
ATAAAATGCTTGATGGTCGGAAGAGGCATAAATTCCGTCAGCCAGTTTAGTCTGACCATCTCATCTGTAA
CATCATTGGCAACGCTACCTTTGCCATGTTTCAGAAACAACTCTGGCGCATCGGGCTTCCCATACAATCG
ATAGATTGTCGCACCTGATTGCCCGACATTATCGCGAGCCCATTTATACCCATATAAATCAGCATCCATG
TTGGAATTTAATCGCGGCCTAGAGCAAGACGTTTCCCGTTGAATATGGCTCATAACACCCCTTGTATTAC
TGTTTATGTAAGCAGACAGTTTTATTGTTCATGACCAAAATCCCTTAACGTGAGTTTTCGTTCCACTGAG
CGTCAGACCCCGTAGAAAAGATCAAAGGATCTTCTTGAGATCCTTTTTTTCTGCGCGTAATCTGCTGCTT
GCAAACAAAAAAACCACCGCTACCAGCGGTGGTTTGTTTGCCGGATCAAGAGCTACCAACTCTTTTTCCG
AAGGTAACTGGCTTCAGCAGAGCGCAGATACCAAATACTGTCCTTCTAGTGTAGCCGTAGTTAGGCCACC
ACTTCAAGAACTCTGTAGCACCGCCTACATACCTCGCTCTGCTAATCCTGTTACCAGTGGCTGCTGCCAG
TGGCGATAAGTCGTGTCTTACCGGGTTGGACTCAAGACGATAGTTACCGGATAAGGCGCAGCGGTCGGGC
TGAACGGGGGGTTCGTGCACACAGCCCAGCTTGGAGCGAACGACCTACACCGAACTGAGATACCTACAGC
GTGAGCTATGAGAAAGCGCCACGCTTCCCGAAGGGAGAAAGGCGGACAGGTATCCGGTAAGCGGCAGGGT
CGGAACAGGAGAGCGCACGAGGGAGCTTCCAGGGGGAAACGCCTGGTATCTTTATAGTCCTGTCGGGTTT
CGCCACCTCTGACTTGAGCGTCGATTTTTGTGATGCTCGTCAGGGGGGCGGAGCCTATGGAAAAACGCCA
GCAACGCGGCCTTTTTACGGTTCCTGGCCTTTTGCTGGCCTTTTGCTCACATGTTCTTTCCTGCGTTATC
CCCTGATTCTGTGGATAACCGTATTACCGCCTTTGAGTGAGCTGATACCGCTCGCCGCAGCCGAACGACC
GAGCGCAGCGAGTCAGTGAGCGAGGAAGCGGAAGAGCGCCTGATGCGGTATTTTCTCCTTACGCATCTGT
GCGGTATTTCACACCGCAATGGTGCACTCTCAGTACAATCTGCTCTGATGCCGCATAGTTAAGCCAGTAT
ACACTCCGCTATCGCTACGTGACTGGGTCATGGCTGCGCCCCGACACCCGCCAACACCCGCTGACGCGCC
CTGACGGGCTTGTCTGCTCCCGGCATCCGCTTACAGACAAGCTGTGACCGTCTCCGGGAGCTGCATGTGT
CAGAGGTTTTCACCGTCATCACCGAAACGCGCGAGGCAGCTGCGGTAAAGCTCATCAGCGTGGTCGTGAA
GCGATTCACAGATGTCTGCCTGTTCATCCGCGTCCAGCTCGTTGAGTTTCTCCAGAAGCGTTAATGTCTG
GCTTCTGATAAAGCGGGCCATGTTAAGGGCGGTTTTTTCCTGTTTGGTCACTGATGCCTCCGTGTAAGGG
GGATTTCTGTTCATGGGGGTAATGATACCGATGAAACGAGAGAGGATGCTCACGATACGGGTTACTGATG
ATGAACATGCCCGGTTACTGGAACGTTGTGAGGGTAAACAACTGGCGGTATGGATGCGGCGGGACCAGAG
AAAAATCACTCAGGGTCAATGCCAGCGCTTCGTTAATACAGATGTAGGTGTTCCACAGGGTAGCCAGCAG
CATCCTGCGATGCAGATCCGGAACATAATGGTGCAGGGCGCTGACTTCCGCGTTTCCAGACTTTACGAAA
CACGGAAACCGAAGACCATTCATGTTGTTGCTCAGGTCGCAGACGTTTTGCAGCAGCAGTCGCTTCACGT
TCGCTCGCGTATCGGTGATTCATTCTGCTAACCAGTAAGGCAACCCCGCCAGCCTAGCCGGGTCCTCAAC
GACAGGAGCACGATCATGCGCACCCGTGGGGCCGCCATGCCGGCGATAATGGCCTGCTTCTCGCCGAAAC
GTTTGGTGGCGGGACCAGTGACGAAGGCTTGAGCGAGGGCGTGCAAGATTCCGAATACCGCAAGCGACAG
GCCGATCATCGTCGCGCTCCAGCGAAAGCGGTCCTCGCCGAAAATGACCCAGAGCGCTGCCGGCACCTGT
CCTACGAGTTGCATGATAAAGAAGACAGTCATAAGTGCGGCGACGATAGTCATGCCCCGCGCCCACCGGA
AGGAGCTGACTGGGTTGAAGGCTCTCAAGGGCATCGGTCGAGATCCCGGTGCCTAATGAGTGAGCTAACT
TACATTAATTGCGTTGCGCTCACTGCCCGCTTTCCAGTCGGGAAACCTGTCGTGCCAGCTGCATTAATGA
ATCGGCCAACGCGCGGGGAGAGGCGGTTTGCGTATTGGGCGCCAGGGTGGTTTTTCTTTTCACCAGTGAG
ACGGGCAACAGCTGATTGCCCTTCACCGCCTGGCCCTGAGAGAGTTGCAGCAAGCGGTCCACGCTGGTTT
GCCCCAGCAGGCGAAAATCCTGTTTGATGGTGGTTAACGGCGGGATATAACATGAGCTGTCTTCGGTATC
GTCGTATCCCACTACCGAGATATCCGCACCAACGCGCAGCCCGGACTCGGTAATGGCGCGCATTGCGCCC
AGCGCCATCTGATCGTTGGCAACCAGCATCGCAGTGGGAACGATGCCCTCATTCAGCATTTGCATGGTTT
GTTGAAAACCGGACATGGCACTCCAGTCGCCTTCCCGTTCCGCTATCGGCTGAATTTGATTGCGAGTGAG
ATATTTATGCCAGCCAGCCAGACGCAGACGCGCCGAGACAGAACTTAATGGGCCCGCTAACAGCGCGATT
TGCTGGTGACCCAATGCGACCAGATGCTCCACGCCCAGTCGCGTACCGTCTTCATGGGAGAAAATAATAC
TGTTGATGGGTGTCTGGTCAGAGACATCAAGAAATAACGCCGGAACATTAGTGCAGGCAGCTTCCACAGC
AATGGCATCCTGGTCATCCAGCGGATAGTTAATGATCAGCCCACTGACGCGTTGCGCGAGAAGATTGTGC
ACCGCCGCTTTACAGGCTTCGACGCCGCTTCGTTCTACCATCGACACCACCACGCTGGCACCCAGTTGAT
CGGCGCGAGATTTAATCGCCGCGACAATTTGCGACGGCGCGTGCAGGGCCAGACTGGAGGTGGCAACGCC
AATCAGCAACGACTGTTTGCCCGCCAGTTGTTGTGCCACGCGGTTGGGAATGTAATTCAGCTCCGCCATC
GCCGCTTCCACTTTTTCCCGCGTTTTCGCAGAAACGTGGCTGGCCTGGTTCACCACGCGGGAAACGGTCT
GATAAGAGACACCGGCATACTCTGCGACATCGTATAACGTTACTGGTTTCACATTCACCACCCTGAATTG
ACTCTCTTCCGGGCGCTATCATGCCATACCGCGAAAGGTTTTGCGCCATTCGATGGTGTCCGGGATCTCG
ACGCTCTCCCTTATGCGACTCCTGCATTAGGAAGCAGCCCAGTAGTAGGTTGAGGCCGTTGAGCACCGCC
GCCGCAAGGAATGGTGCATG
